>Addgene plasmid #139825 | pFUW-tetO-NFE2 | addgene full sequence | sequence record 291940 | Addgene NGS Result
ACCATTATCGTTTCAGACCCACCTCCCAACCCCGAGGGGACCCGACAGGCCCGAAGGAATAGAAGAAGAA
GGTGGAGAGAGAGACAGAGACAGATCCATTCGATTAGTGAACGGATCGGCACTGCGTGCGCCAATTCTGC
AGACAAATGGCAGTATTCATCCACAATTTTAAAAGAAAAGGGGGGATTGGGGGGTACAGTGCAGGGGAAA
GAATAGTAGACATAATAGCAACAGACATACAAACTAAAGAATTACAAAAACAAATTACAAAAATTCAAAA
TTTTCGGGTTTATTACAGGGACAGCAGAGATCCAGTTTGGTTAGATCTCGAGTTTACCACTCCCTATCAG
TGATAGAGAAAAGTGAAAGTCGAGTTTACCACTCCCTATCAGTGATAGAGAAAAGTGAAAGTCGAGTTTA
CCACTCCCTATCAGTGATAGAGAAAAGTGAAAGTCGAGTTTACCACTCCCTATCAGTGATAGAGAAAAGT
GAAAGTCGAGTTTACCACTCCCTATCAGTGATAGAGAAAAGTGAAAGTCGAGTTTACCACTCCCTATCAG
TGATAGAGAAAAGTGAAAGTCGAGTTTACCACTCCCTATCAGTGATAGAGAAAAGTGAAAGTCGAGCTCG
GTACCCGGGTCGAGGTAGGCGTGTACGGTGGGAGGCCTATATAAGCAGAGCTCGTTTAGTGAACCGTCAG
ATCGCCTGGAGACGCCATCCACGCTGTTTTGACCTCCATAGAAGACACCGGGACCGATCCAGCCTCCGCG
GCCCCGAATTCATGTCCCCGTGTCCTCCCCAGCAGAGCAGGAACAGGGTGATACAGCTGTCCACTTCAGA
GCTAGGAGAGATGGAACTGACTTGGCAGGAGATCATGTCCATCACCGAGCTGCAGGGTCTGAATGCTCCA
AGTGAGCCATCATTTGAGCCCCAAGCCCCAGCTCCATACCTTGGACCTCCACCACCCACAACTTACTGCC
CCTGCTCAATCCACCCAGATTCTGGCTTCCCACTTCCTCCACCACCTTATGAGCTCCCAGCATCCACATC
CCATGTCCCAGATCCCCCATACTCCTATGGCAACATGGCCATACCAGTCTCCAAGCCACTGAGCCTCTCA
GGCCTGCTCAGTGAGCCGCTCCAAGACCCCTTAGCCCTCCTGGACATTGGGCTGCCAGCAGGGCCACCTA
AGCCCCAAGAAGACCCAGAATCCGACTCAGGATTATCCCTCAACTATAGCGATGCTGAATCTCTTGAGCT
GGAGGGGACAGAGGCTGGTCGGCGGCGCAGCGAATATGTAGAGATGTACCCAGTGGAGTACCCCTACTCA
CTCATGCCCAACTCCTTGGCCCACTCCAACTATACCTTGCCAGCTGCTGAGACCCCCTTGGCCTTAGAGC
CCTCCTCAGGCCCTGTGCGGGCTAAGCCCACTGCACGGGGGGAGGCAGGGAGTCGGGATGAACGTCGGGC
CTTGGCCATGAAGATTCCTTTTCCTACGGACAAGATTGTCAACTTGCCGGTAGATGACTTTAATGAGCTA
TTGGCAAGGTACCCGCTGACAGAGAGCCAGCTAGCGCTAGTCCGGGACATCCGACGACGGGGCAAAAACA
AGGTGGCAGCCCAGAACTGCCGCAAGAGGAAGCTGGAAACCATTGTGCAGCTGGAGCGGGAGCTGGAGCG
GCTGACCAATGAACGGGAGCGGCTTCTCAGGGCCCGCGGGGAGGCAGACCGGACCCTGGAGGTCATGCGC
CAACAGCTGACAGAGCTGTACCGTGACATTTTCCAGCACCTTCGGGATGAATCAGGCAACAGCTACTCTC
CTGAAGAGTACGCGCTGCAACAGGCTGCCGATGGGACCATCTTCCTTGTGCCCCGGGGGACCAAGATGGA
GGCCACAGACTGAGAATTCGATATCAAGCTTATCGATAATCAACCTCTGGATTACAAAATTTGTGAAAGA
TTGACTGGTATTCTTAACTATGTTGCTCCTTTTACGCTATGTGGATACGCTGCTTTAATGCCTTTGTATC
ATGCTATTGCTTCCCGTATGGCTTTCATTTTCTCCTCCTTGTATAAATCCTGGTTGCTGTCTCTTTATGA
GGAGTTGTGGCCCGTTGTCAGGCAACGTGGCGTGGTGTGCACTGTGTTTGCTGACGCAACCCCCACTGGT
TGGGGCATTGCCACCACCTGTCAGCTCCTTTCCGGGACTTTCGCTTTCCCCCTCCCTATTGCCACGGCGG
AACTCATCGCCGCCTGCCTTGCCCGCTGCTGGACAGGGGCTCGGCTGTTGGGCACTGACAATTCCGTGGT
GTTGTCGGGGAAATCATCGTCCTTTCCTTGGCTGCTCGCCTGTGTTGCCACCTGGATTCTGCGCGGGACG
TCCTTCTGCTACGTCCCTTCGGCCCTCAATCCAGCGGACCTTCCTTCCCGCGGCCTGCTGCCGGCTCTGC
GGCCTCTTCCGCGTCTTCGCCTTCGCCCTCAGACGAGTCGGATCTCCCTTTGGGCCGCCTCCCCGCATCG
ATACCGTCGACCTCGAGACCTAGAAAAACATGGAGCAATCACAAGTAGCAATACAGCAGCTACCAATGCT
GATTGTGCCTGGCTAGAAGCACAAGAGGAGGAGGAGGTGGGTTTTCCAGTCACACCTCAGGTACCTTTAA
GACCAATGACTTACAAGGCAGCTGTAGATCTTAGCCACTTTTTAAAAGAAAAGGGGGGACTGGAAGGGCT
AATTCACTCCCAACGAAGACAAGATATCCTTGATCTGTGGATCTACCACACACAAGGCTACTTCCCTGAT
TGGCAGAACTACACACCAGGGCCAGGGATCAGATATCCACTGACCTTTGGATGGTGCTACAAGCTAGTAC
CAGTTGAGCAAGAGAAGGTAGAAGAAGCCAATGAAGGAGAGAACACCCGCTTGTTACACCCTGTGAGCCT
GCATGGGATGGATGACCCGGAGAGAGAAGTATTAGAGTGGAGGTTTGACAGCCGCCTAGCATTTCATCAC
ATGGCCCGAGAGCTGCATCCGGACTGTACTGGGTCTCTCTGGTTAGACCAGATCTGAGCCTGGGAGCTCT
CTGGCTAACTAGGGAACCCACTGCTTAAGCCTCAATAAAGCTTGCCTTGAGTGCTTCAAGTAGTGTGTGC
CCGTCTGTTGTGTGACTCTGGTAACTAGAGATCCCTCAGACCCTTTTAGTCAGTGTGGAAAATCTCTAGC
AGGGCCCGTTTAAACCCGCTGATCAGCCTCGACTGTGCCTTCTAGTTGCCAGCCATCTGTTGTTTGCCCC
TCCCCCGTGCCTTCCTTGACCCTGGAAGGTGCCACTCCCACTGTCCTTTCCTAATAAAATGAGGAAATTG
CATCGCATTGTCTGAGTAGGTGTCATTCTATTCTGGGGGGTGGGGTGGGGCAGGACAGCAAGGGGGAGGA
TTGGGAAGACAATAGCAGGCATGCTGGGGATGCGGTGGGCTCTATGGCTTCTGAGGCGGAAAGAACCAGC
TGGGGCTCTAGGGGGTATCCCC
[124 nt withheld, positions 3523-3646]
C
[91 nt withheld, positions 3648-3738]
A
[49 nt withheld, positions 3740-3788]
CCTTTGACGTTGGAGTCCACGTTCTTT
[37 nt withheld, positions 3816-3852]
ACCCTATCTCGGTCTATTCTTTTGATTTATAAGGGATTTTGCCGATTTCGGCCTATTGGTTAAAAAATGA
GCTGATTTAACAAAAATTTAACGCGAATTAATTCTGTGGAATGTGTGTCAGTTAGGGTGTGGAAAGTCCC
CAGGCTCCCCAGCAGGCAGAAGTATGCAAAGCATGCATCTCAATTAGTCAGCAACCAGGTGTGGAAAGTC
CCCAGGCTCCCCAGCAGGCAGAAGTATGCAAAGCATGCATCTCAATTAGTCAGCAACCATAGTCCCGCCC
CTAACTCCGCCCATCCCGCCCCTAACTCCGCCCAGTTCCGCCCATTCTCCGCCCCATGGCTGACTAATTT
TTTTTATTTATGCAGAGGCCGAGGCCGCCTCTGCCTCTGAGCTATTCCAGAAGTAGTGAGGAGGCTTTTT
TGGAGGCCTAGGCTTTTGCAAAAAGCTCCCGGGAGCTTGTATATCCATTTTCGGATCTGATCAGCACGTG
TTGACAATTAATCATCGGCATAGTATATCGGCATAGTATAATACGACAAGGTGAGGAACTAAACCATGGC
CAAGTTGACCAGTGCCGTTCCGGTGCTCACCGCGCGCGACGTCGCCGGAGCGGTCGAGTTCTGGACCGAC
CGGCTCGGGTTCTCCCGGGACTTCGTGGAGGACGACTTCGCCGGTGTGGTCCGGGACGACGTGACCCTGT
TCATCAGCGCGGTCCAGGACCAGGTGGTGCCGGACAACACCCTGGCCTGGGTGTGGGTGCGCGGCCTGGA
CGAGCTGTACGCCGAGTGGTCGGAGGTCGTGTCCACGAACTTCCGGGACGCCTCCGGGCCGGCCATGACC
GAGATCGGCGAGCAGCCGTGGGGGCGGGAGTTCGCCCTGCGCGACCCGGCCGGCAACTGCGTGCACTTCG
TGGCCGAGGAGCAGGACTGACACGTGCTACGAGATTTCGATTCCACCGCCGCCTTCTATGAAAGGTTGGG
CTTCGGAATCGTTTTCCGGGACGCCGGCTGGATGATCCTCCAGCGCGGGGATCTCATGCTGGAGTTCTTC
GCCCACCCCAACTTGTTTATTGCAGCTTATAATGGTTACAAATAAAGCAATAGCATCACAAATTTCACAA
ATAAAGCATTTTTTTCACTGCATTCTAGTTGTGGTTTGTCCAAACTCATCAATGTATCTTATCATGTCTG
TATACCGTCGACCTCTAGCTAGAGCTTGGCGTAATCATGGTCATAGCTGTTTCCTGTGTGAAATTGTTAT
CCGCTCACAATTCCACACAACATACGAGCCGGAAGCATAAAGTGTAAAGCCTGGGGTGCCTAATGAGTGA
GCTAACTCACATTAATTGCGTTGCGCTCACTGCCCGCTTTCCAGTCGGGAAACCTGTCGTGCCAGCTGCA
TTAATGAATCGGCCAACGCGCGGGGAGAGGCGGTTTGCGTATTGGGCGCTCTTCCGCTTCCTCGCTCACT
GACTCGCTGCGCTCGGTCGTTCGGCTGCGGCGAGCGGTATCAGCTCACTCAAAGGCGGTAATACGGTTAT
CCACAGAATCAGGGGATAACGCAGGAAAGAACATGTGAGCAAAAGGCCAGCAAAAGGCCAGGAACCGTAA
AAAGGCCGCGTTGCTGGCGTTTTTCCATAGGCTCCGCCCCCCTGACGAGCATCACAAAAATCGACGCTCA
AGTCAGAGGTGGCGAAACCCGACAGGACTATAAAGATACCAGGCGTTTCCCCCTGGAAGCTCCCTCGTGC
GCTCTCCTGTTCCGACCCTGCCGCTTACCGGATACCTGTCCGCCTTTCTCCCTTCGGGAAGCGTGGCGCT
TTCTCATAGCTCACGCTGTAGGTATCTCAGTTCGGTGTAGGTCGTTCGCTCCAAGCTGGGCTGTGTGCAC
GAACCCCCCGTTCAGCCCGACCGCTGCGCCTTATCCGGTAACTATCGTCTTGAGTCCAACCCGGTAAGAC
ACGACTTATCGCCACTGGCAGCAGCCACTGGTAACAGGATTAGCAGAGCGAGGTATGTAGGCGGTGCTAC
AGAGTTCTTGAAGTGGTGGCCTAACTACGGCTACACTAGAAGAACAGTATTTGGTATCTGCGCTCTGCTG
AAGCCAGTTACCTTCGGAAAAAGAGTTGGTAGCTCTTGATCCGGCAAACAAACCACCGCTGGTAGCGGTG
GTTTTTTTGTTTGCAAGCAGCAGATTACGCGCAGAAAAAAAGGATCTCAAGAAGATCCTTTGATCTTTTC
TACGGGGTCTGACGCTCAGTGGAACGAAAACTCACGTTAAGGGATTTTGGTCATGAGATTATCAAAAAGG
ATCTTCACCTAGATCCTTTTAAATTAAAAATGAAGTTTTAAATCAATCTAAAGTATATATGAGTAAACTT
GGTCTGACAGTTACCAATGCTTAATCAGTGAGGCACCTATCTCAGCGATCTGTCTATTTCGTTCATCCAT
AGTTGCCTGACTCCCCGTCGTGTAGATAACTACGATACGGGAGGGCTTACCATCTGGCCCCAGTGCTGCA
ATGATACCGCGAGACCCACGCTCACCGGCTCCAGATTTATCAGCAATAAACCAGCCAGCCGGAAGGGCCG
AGCGCAGAAGTGGTCCTGCAACTTTATCCGCCTCCATCCAGTCTATTAATTGTTGCCGGGAAGCTAGAGT
AAGTAGTTCGCCAGTTAATAGTTTGCGCAACGTTGTTGCCATTGCTACAGGCATCGTGGTGTCACGCTCG
TCGTTTGGTATGGCTTCATTCAGCTCCGGTTCCCAACGATCAAGGCGAGTTACATGATCCCCCATGTTGT
GCAAAAAAGCGGTTAGCTCCTTCGGTCCTCCGATCGTTGTCAGAAGTAAGTTGGCCGCAGTGTTATCACT
CATGGTTATGGCAGCACTGCATAATTCTCTTACTGTCATGCCATCCGTAAGATGCTTTTCTGTGACTGGT
GAGTACTCAACCAAGTCATTCTGAGAATAGTGTATGCGGCGACCGAGTTGCTCTTGCCCGGCGTCAATAC
GGGATAATACCGCGCCACATAGCAGAACTTTAAAAGTGCTCATCATTGGAAAACGTTCTTCGGGGCGAAA
ACTCTCAAGGATCTTACCGCTGTTGAGATCCAGTTCGATGTAACCCACTCGTGCACCCAACTGATCTTCA
GCATCTTTTACTTTCACCAGCGTTTCTGGGTGAGCAAAAACAGGAAGGCAAAATGCCGCAAAAAAGGGAA
TAAGGGCGACACGGAAATGTTGAATACTCATACTCTTCCTTTTTCAATATTATTGAAGCATTTATCAGGG
TTATTGTCTCATGAGCGGATACATATTTGAATGTATTTAGAAAAATAAACAAATAGGGGTTCCGCGCACA
TTTCCCCGAAAAGTGCCACCTGACGTCGACGGATCGGGAGATCTCCCGATCCCCTATGGTGCACTCTCAG
TACAATCTGCTCTGATGCCGCATAGTTAAGCCAGTATCTGCTCCCTGCTTGTGTGTTGGAGGTCGCTGAG
TAGTGCGCGAGCAAAATTTAAGCTACAACAAGGCAAGGCTTGACCGACAATTGCATGAAGAATCTGCTTA
GGGTTAGGCGTTTTGCGCTGCTTCGCGATGTACGGGCCAGATATACGCGTTGACATTGATTATTGACTAG
TTATTAATAGTAATCAATTACGGGGTCATTAGTTCATAGCCCATATATGGAGTTCCGCGTTACATAACTT
ACGGTAAATGGCCCGCCTGGCTGACCGCCCAACGACCCCCGCCCATTGACGTCAATAATGACGTATGTTC
CCATAGTAACGCCAATAGGGACTTTCCATTGACGTCAATGGGTGGAGTATTTACGGTAAACTGCCCACTT
GGCAGTACATCAAGTGTATCATATGCCAAGTACGCCCCCTATTGACGTCAATGACGGTAAATGGCCCGCC
TGGCATTATGCCCAGTACATGACCTTATGGGACTTTCCTACTTGGCAGTACATCTACGTATTAGTCATCG
CTATTACCATGGTGATGCGGTTTTGGCAGTACATCAATGGGCGTGGATAGCGGTTTGACTCACGGGGATT
TCCAAGTCTCCACCCCATTGACGTCAATGGGAGTTTGTTTTGGCACCAAAATCAACGGGACTTTCCAAAA
TGTCGTAACAACTCCGCCCCATTGACGCAAATGGGCGGTAGGCGTGTACGGTGGGAGGTCTATATAAGCA
GCGCGTTTTGCCTGTACTGGGTCTCTCTGGTTAGACCAGATCTGAGCCTGGGAGCTCTCTGGCTAACTAG
GGAACCCACTGCTTAAGCCTCAATAAAGCTTGCCTTGAGTGCTTCAAGTAGTGTGTGCCCGTCTGTTGTG
TGACTCTGGTAACTAGAGATCCCTCAGACCCTTTTAGTCAGTGTGGAAAATCTCTAGCAGTGGCGCCCGA
ACAGGGACTTGAAAGCGAAAGGGAAACCAGAGGAGCTCTCTCGACGCAGGACTCGGCTTGCTGAAGCGCG
CACGGCAAGAGGCGAGGGGCGGCGACTGGTGAGTACGCCAAAAATTTTGACTAGCGGAGGCTAGAAGGAG
AGAGATGGGTGCGAGAGCGTCAGTATTAAGCGGGGGAGAATTAGATCGCGATGGGAAAAAATTCGGTTAA
GGCCAGGGGGAAAGAAAAAATATAAATTAAAACATATAGTATGGGCAAGCAGGGAGCTAGAACGATTCGC
AGTTAATCCTGGCCTGTTAGAAACATCAGAAGGCTGTAGACAAATACTGGGACAGCTACAACCATCCCTT
CAGACAGGATCAGAAGAACTTAGATCATTATATAATACAGTAGCAACCCTCTATTGTGTGCATCAAAGGA
TAGAGATAAAAGACACCAAGGAAGCTTTAGACAAGATAGAGGAAGAGCAAAACAAAAGTAAGACCACCGC
ACAGCAAGCGGCCGCTGATCTTCAGACCTGGAGGAGGAGATATGAGGGACAATTGGAGAAGTGAATTATA
TAAATATAAAGTAGTAAAAATTGAACCATTAGGAGTAGCACCCACCAAGGCAAAGAGAAGAGTGGTGCAG
AGAGAAAAAAGAGCAGTGGGAATAGGAGCTTTGTTCCTTGGGTTCTTGGGAGCAGCAGGAAGCACTATGG
GCGCAGCGTCAATGACGCTGACGGTACAGGCCAGACAATTATTGTCTGGTATAGTGCAGCAGCAGAACAA
TTTGCTGAGGGCTATTGAGGCGCAACAGCATCTGTTGCAACTCACAGTCTGGGGCATCAAGCAGCTCCAG
GCAAGAATCCTGGCTGTGGAAAGATACCTAAAGGATCAACAGCTCCTGGGGATTTGGGGTTGCTCTGGAA
AACTCATTTGCACCACTGCTGTGCCTTGGAATGCTAGTTGGAGTAATAAATCTCTGGAACAGATTTGGAA
TCACACGACCTGGATGGAGTGGGACAGAGAAATTAACAATTACACAAGCTTAATACACTCCTTAATTGAA
GAATCGCAAAACCAGCAAGAAAAGAATGAACAAGAATTATTGGAATTAGATAAATGGGCAAGTTTGTGGA
ATTGGTTTAACATAACAAATTGGCTGTGGTATATAAAATTATTCATAATGATAGTAGGAGGCTTGGTAGG
TTTAAGAATAGTTTTTGCTGTACTTTCTATAGTGAATAGAGTTAGGCAGGGATATTC
Features (pLannotate 1.2.2; 32 found; start..end, strand, type, name):
     17..117     +  CDS            Rev (fragment): human immunodeficiency virus 1 (HIV-1) Rev protein; rev; enhances nuclear export of unspliced and incompletely spliced viral mRNAs
    167..284     +  misc_feature   cPPT/CTS: central polypurine tract and central termination sequence of HIV-1
    341..611     +  protein_bind   tetracycline response element: contains seven copies of the tetracycline operator tetO tetracycline repressor TetR
    622..639     +  misc_feature   MCS (fragment): pUC18/19 multiple cloning site
    644..682     +  promoter       minimal CMV promoter: human cytomegalovirus (CMV) immediate early promoter
    782..1900    +  CDS            NFE2: NFE2_HUMAN - Experimental evidence at protein level: Swiss-Prot protein existence level 1. Component of the NF-E2 complex essential for regulating erythroid and megakaryocytic maturation and differentiation. Binds to the hypersensitive site 2 (HS2) of the beta-globin control region (LCR). This subunit (NFE2) recognizes the TCAT/C sequence of the AP-1- like core palindrome present in a number of erythroid and megakaryocytic gene promoters. Requires MAFK or other small MAF proteins for binding to the NF-E2 motif. May play a role in all aspects of hemoglobin production from globin and heme synthe
   1904..1928    +  misc_feature   MCS (fragment): pBluescript multiple cloning site
   1928..2516    +  misc_feature   WPRE: woodchuck hepatitis virus posttranscriptional regulatory element
   2453..3034    +  CDS            nef (fragment): NEF_HV1H2 - Experimental evidence at protein level: Swiss-Prot protein existence level 1. Extracellular Nef protein targets CD4(+) T-lymphocytes for apoptosis by interacting with CXCR4 surface receptors. From Human immunodeficiency virus type 1 group M subtype B (isolate HXB2) (HIV-1).
   3041..3221    +  LTR            5' LTR (truncated): truncated 5' long terminal repeat (LTR) from HIV-1
   3253..3477    +  polyA_signal   bGH poly(A) signal: bovine growth hormone polyadenylation signal
   3481..3502    +  promoter       SV40 promoter (fragment): SV40 enhancer and early promoter
   3523..3951    +  rep_origin     f1 ori (sequence partly withheld): f1 bacteriophage origin of replication; arrow indicates direction of (+) strand synthesis
   3965..4294    +  promoter       SV40 promoter: SV40 enhancer and early promoter
   4342..4389    +  promoter       EM7 promoter: synthetic bacterial promoter&nbsp
   4408..4782    +  CDS            BleoR: antibiotic-binding protein; Sh ble from Streptoalloteichus hindustanus; confers resistance to bleomycin, phleomycin, and Zeocin™
   4792..4917    +  CDS            ble (fragment): BLE_KLEPN - Experimental evidence at protein level: Swiss-Prot protein existence level 1. Binding protein with a strong affinity to the bleomycin family of antibiotics. Binds to CL990; an antimitotic-antibiotic compound. From Klebsiella pneumoniae.
   4912..5033    +  polyA_signal   SV40 poly(A) signal: SV40 polyadenylation signal
   5106..5122    -  protein_bind   lac operator: The lac repressor binds to the lac operator to inhibit transcription in E. coli. This inhibition can be relieved by adding lactose or isopropyl-β-D-thiogalactopyranoside (IPTG). lac repressor encoded by lacI
   5130..5160    -  promoter       lac promoter: promoter for the E. coli lac operon
   5175..5196    -  protein_bind   CAP binding site: CAP binding activates transcription in the presence of cAMP. E. coli catabolite activator protein
   5209..5301    -  CDS            lacI (fragment): lac repressor; lacI; The lac repressor binds to the lac operator to inhibit transcription in E. coli. This inhibition can be relieved by adding lactose or isopropyl-β-D-thiogalactopyranoside (IPTG).
   5484..6072    -  rep_origin     ori: high-copy-number ColE1/pMB1/pBR322/pUC origin of replication
   6243..7103    -  CDS            AmpR: β-lactamase; bla; confers resistance to ampicillin, carbenicillin, and related antibiotics
   7104..7208    -  promoter       AmpR promoter: bla
   7267..7319    -  misc_feature   bom (fragment): basis of mobility region from pBR322
   7474..7853    +  enhancer       CMV enhancer: human cytomegalovirus immediate early enhancer
   7854..8053    +  promoter       CMV promoter: human cytomegalovirus (CMV) immediate early promoter
   8071..8251    +  LTR            5' LTR (truncated): truncated 5' long terminal repeat (LTR) from HIV-1
   8298..8423    +  misc_feature   HIV-1 Ψ: packaging signal of human immunodeficiency virus type 1
   8407..8770    +  CDS            HIV-1 gag (fragment): gag protein from human immunodeficiency virus 1; gag
   8916..9149    +  misc_feature   RRE: The Rev response element (RRE) of HIV-1 allows for Rev-dependent mRNA export from the nucleus to the cytoplasm.
