[The description below was written by a language model from this plasmid's Addgene catalogue record and pLannotate feature annotations shown in this document.]
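Description:
pFUW-tetO-NFE2 is a lentiviral transfer plasmid of about 9.5 kb, built on the pFUW-tetO backbone, for doxycycline-inducible expression of human NFE2 in mammalian cells. It is propagated in E. coli through a high-copy ColE1/pUC-type origin with ampicillin selection (AmpR under its own bla promoter). The backbone also carries an f1 origin and a bleomycin/Zeocin resistance cassette driven by tandem SV40 and EM7 promoters with an SV40 poly(A) signal. This cassette sits outside the LTR-flanked region, so it would not be carried into the packaged viral genome.

The viral portion begins with a CMV enhancer/promoter fused to a truncated HIV-1 5' LTR, an arrangement that typically drives genomic RNA transcription in packaging cells. This is followed by the Ψ packaging signal with a gag fragment, the RRE for Rev-dependent nuclear export, and the cPPT/CTS. The payload is the roughly 1.1 kb NFE2 coding sequence (the p45 subunit of the NF-E2 complex, a transcription factor that acts with small MAF proteins in erythroid and megakaryocytic differentiation), cloned at EcoRI sites. No tag or reporter is annotated. It sits downstream of a tetracycline response element with seven tetO copies joined to a minimal CMV promoter. Transcription therefore depends on a tetracycline-controlled transactivator, which is not encoded here and must be supplied separately along with doxycycline. A WPRE downstream of the insert enhances transcript expression, followed by a second truncated LTR and a bGH poly(A) signal.

The associated publication concerns direct reprogramming of fibroblasts into antigen-presenting dendritic cells, which suggests the construct was used to deliver this transcription factor in that context. The record does not describe its specific role.
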