Addgene plasmid #139825: pFUW-tetO-NFE2
Purpose: doxycycline-inducible expression of Human NFE2 in mammalian cells
Depositing lab: Filipe Pereira. Depositing organization: Lund University. Publication: Direct reprogramming of fibroblasts into antigen-presenting dendritic cells. Rosa FF, Pires CF, Kurochkin I, Ferreira AG, Gomes AM, Palma LG, Shaiv K, Solanas L, Azenha C, Papatsenko D, Schulz O, Reis e Sousa C, Pereira CF. Sci Immunol. 2018 Dec 7;3(30). pii: 3/30/eaau4292. doi: 10.1126/sciimmunol.aau4292. PubMed 30530727.
Backbone
  Vector backbone: pFUW-tetO
  Vector type: Mammalian Expression, Lentiviral
Growth in bacteria
  Bacterial resistance: Ampicillin, 100 μg/mL
  Growth temperature: 37°C
  Growth strain: NEB Stable
  Copy number: High Copy
Gene/Insert
  Gene/Insert name: NFE2
  Species: H. sapiens (human)
  Insert size (bp): 1122
  GenBank ID: NM_006163.2
  Entrez Gene: NFE2 (a.k.a. NF-E2, p45)
  Promoter: TRE-mCMV
  Cloning method: Restriction Enzyme; 5′ cloning site EcoRI (unknown if destroyed); 3′ cloning site EcoRI (unknown if destroyed)
  Sequencing primers: 5′ TCCACGCTGTTTTGACCTCC
Terms and licenses: Academic/Nonprofit Terms; Industry Terms: Not Available to Industry
How to cite: pFUW-tetO-NFE2 was a gift from Filipe Pereira (Addgene plasmid # 139825 ; http://n2t.net/addgene:139825 ; RRID:Addgene_139825)
